>Addgene plasmid #189890 | p663-UBC-miniTurbo-V5-AKT1_IDG-K | addgene full sequence | sequence record 374279 | Addgene NGS Result
CGCGGAACCCCTATTTGTTTATTTTTCTAAATACATTCAAATATGTATCCGCTCATGAGACAATAACCCT
GATAAATGCTTCAATAATATTGAAAAAGGAAGAGTATGAGTATTCAACATTTCCGTGTCGCCCTTATTCC
CTTTTTTGCGGCATTTTGCCTTCCTGTTTTTGCTCACCCAGAAACGCTGGTGAAAGTAAAAGATGCTGAA
GATCAGTTGGGTGCACGAGTGGGTTACATCGAACTGGATCTCAACAGCGGTAAGATCCTTGAGAGTTTTC
GCCCCGAAGAACGTTTTCCAATGATGAGCACTTTTAAAGTTCTGCTATGTGGCGCGGTATTATCCCGTAT
TGACGCCGGGCAAGAGCAACTCGGTCGCCGCATACACTATTCTCAGAATGACTTGGTTGAGTACTCACCA
GTCACAGAAAAGCATCTTACGGATGGCATGACAGTAAGAGAATTATGCAGTGCTGCCATAACCATGAGTG
ATAACACTGCGGCCAACTTACTTCTGACAACGATCGGAGGACCGAAGGAGCTAACCGCTTTTTTGCACAA
CATGGGGGATCATGTAACTCGCCTTGATCGTTGGGAACCGGAGCTGAATGAAGCCATACCAAACGACGAG
CGTGACACCACGATGCCTGTAGCAATGGCAACAACGTTGCGCAAACTATTAACTGGCGAACTACTTACTC
TAGCTTCCCGGCAACAATTAATAGACTGGATGGAGGCGGATAAAGTTGCAGGACCACTTCTGCGCTCGGC
CCTTCCGGCTGGCTGGTTTATTGCTGATAAATCTGGAGCCGGTGAGCGTGGGTCTCGCGGTATCATTGCA
GCACTGGGGCCAGATGGTAAGCCCTCCCGTATCGTAGTTATCTACACGACGGGGAGTCAGGCAACTATGG
ATGAACGAAATAGACAGATCGCTGAGATAGGTGCCTCACTGATTAAGCATTGGTAACTGTCAGACCAAGT
TTACTCATATATACTTTAGATTGATTTAAAACTTCATTTTTAATTTAAAAGGATCTAGGTGAAGATCCTT
TTTGATAATCTCATGACCAAAATCCCTTAACGTGAGTTTTCGTTCCACTGAGCGTCAGACCCCGTAGAAA
AGATCAAAGGATCTTCTTGAGATCCTTTTTTTCTGCGCGTAATCTGCTGCTTGCAAACAAAAAAACCACC
GCTACCAGCGGTGGTTTGTTTGCCGGATCAAGAGCTACCAACTCTTTTTCCGAAGGTAACTGGCTTCAGC
AGAGCGCAGATACCAAATACTGTTCTTCTAGTGTAGCCGTAGTTAGGCCACCACTTCAAGAACTCTGTAG
CACCGCCTACATACCTCGCTCTGCTAATCCTGTTACCAGTGGCTGCTGCCAGTGGCGATAAGTCGTGTCT
TACCGGGTTGGACTCAAGACGATAGTTACCGGATAAGGCGCAGCGGTCGGGCTGAACGGGGGGTTCGTGC
ACACAGCCCAGCTTGGAGCGAACGACCTACACCGAACTGAGATACCTACAGCGTGAGCTATGAGAAAGCG
CCACGCTTCCCGAAGGGAGAAAGGCGGACAGGTATCCGGTAAGCGGCAGGGTCGGAACAGGAGAGCGCAC
GAGGGAGCTTCCAGGGGGAAACGCCTGGTATCTTTATAGTCCTGTCGGGTTTCGCCACCTCTGACTTGAG
CGTCGATTTTTGTGATGCTCGTCAGGGGGGCGGAGCCTATGGAAAAACGCCAGCAACGCGGCCTTTTTAC
GGTTCCTGGCCTTTTGCTGGCCTTTTGCTCACATGTTCTTTCCTGCGTTATCCCCTGATTCTGTGGATAA
CCGTATTACCGCCTTTGAGTGAGCTGATACCGCTCGCCGCAGCCGAACGACCGAGCGCAGCGAGTCAGTG
AGCGAGGAAGCGGAAGAGCGCCCAATACGCAAACCGCCTCTCCCCGCGCGTTGGCCGATTCATTAATGCA
GCTGGCACGACAGGTTTCCCGACTGGAAAGCGGGCAGTGAGCGCAACGCAATTAATGTGAGTTAGCTCAC
TCATTAGGCACCCCAGGCTTTACACTTTATGCTTCCGGCTCGTATGTTGTGTGGAATTGTGAGCGGATAA
CAATTTCACACAGGAAACAGCTATGACCATGATTACGCCAAGCGCGCAATTAACCCTCACTAAAGGGAAC
AAAAGCTGGAGCTGCAAGCTTAATGTAGTCTTATGCAATACTCTTGTAGTCTTGCAACATGGTAACGATG
AGTTAGCAACATGCCTTACAAGGAGAGAAAAAGCACCGTGCATGCCGATTGGTGGAAGTAAGGTGGTACG
ATCGTGCCTTATTAGGAAGGCAACAGACGGGTCTGACATGGATTGGACGAACCACTGAATTGCCGCATTG
CAGAGATATTGTATTTAAGTGCCTAGCTCGATACATAAACGGGTCTCTCTGGTTAGACCAGATCTGAGCC
TGGGAGCTCTCTGGCTAACTAGGGAACCCACTGCTTAAGCCTCAATAAAGCTTGCCTTGAGTGCTTCAAG
TAGTGTGTGCCCGTCTGTTGTGTGACTCTGGTAACTAGAGATCCCTCAGACCCTTTTAGTCAGTGTGGAA
AATCTCTAGCAGTGGCGCCCGAACAGGGACTTGAAAGCGAAAGGGAAACCAGAGGAGCTCTCTCGACGCA
GGACTCGGCTTGCTGAAGCGCGCACGGCAAGAGGCGAGGGGCGGCGACTGGTGAGTACGCCAAAAATTTT
GACTAGCGGAGGCTAGAAGGAGAGAGATGGGTGCGAGAGCGTCAGTATTAAGCGGGGGAGAATTAGATCG
CGATGGGAAAAAATTCGGTTAAGGCCAGGGGGAAAGAAAAAATATAAATTAAAACATATAGTATGGGCAA
GCAGGGAGCTAGAACGATTCGCAGTTAATCCTGGCCTGTTAGAAACATCAGAAGGCTGTAGACAAATACT
GGGACAGCTACAACCATCCCTTCAGACAGGATCAGAAGAACTTAGATCATTATATAATACAGTAGCAACC
CTCTATTGTGTGCATCAAAGGATAGAGATAAAAGACACCAAGGAAGCTTTAGACAAGATAGAGGAAGAGC
AAAACAAAAGTAAGACCACCGCACAGCAAGCGGCCGCTGATCTTCAGACCTGGAGGAGGAGATATGAGGG
ACAATTGGAGAAGTGAATTATATAAATATAAAGTAGTAAAAATTGAACCATTAGGAGTAGCACCCACCAA
GGCAAAGAGAAGAGTGGTGCAGAGAGAAAAAAGAGCAGTGGGAATAGGAGCTTTGTTCCTTGGGTTCTTG
GGAGCAGCAGGAAGCACTATGGGCGCAGCGTCAATGACGCTGACGGTACAGGCCAGACAATTATTGTCTG
GTATAGTGCAGCAGCAGAACAATTTGCTGAGGGCTATTGAGGCGCAACAGCATCTGTTGCAACTCACAGT
CTGGGGCATCAAGCAGCTCCAGGCAAGAATCCTGGCTGTGGAAAGATACCTAAAGGATCAACAGCTCCTG
GGGATTTGGGGTTGCTCTGGAAAACTCATTTGCACCACTGCTGTGCCTTGGAATGCTAGTTGGAGTAATA
AATCTCTGGAACAGATTTGGAATCACACGACCTGGATGGAGTGGGACAGAGAAATTAACAATTACACAAG
CTTAATACACTCCTTAATTGAAGAATCGCAAAACCAGCAAGAAAAGAATGAACAAGAATTATTGGAATTA
GATAAATGGGCAAGTTTGTGGAATTGGTTTAACATAACAAATTGGCTGTGGTATATAAAATTATTCATAA
TGATAGTAGGAGGCTTGGTAGGTTTAAGAATAGTTTTTGCTGTACTTTCTATAGTGAATAGAGTTAGGCA
GGGATATTCACCATTATCGTTTCAGACCCACCTCCCAACCCCGAGGGGACCCGACAGGCCCGAAGGAATA
GAAGAAGAAGGTGGAGAGAGAGACAGAGACAGATCCATTCGATTAGTGAACGGATCTCGACGGTATCGGT
TAACTTTTAAAAGAAAAGGGGGGATTGGGGGGTACAGTGCAGGGGAAAGAATAGTAGACATAATAGCAAC
AGACATACAAACTAAAGAATTACAAAAACAAATTACAAAATTCAAAATTTTATCGTCCAGTGTGGTGGAA
TTCTGCAGATATCACAACTTTGTATAGAAAAGTTGGCCTCCGCGCCGGGTTTTGGCGCCTCCCGCGGGCG
CCCCCCTCCTCACGGCGAGCGCTGCCACGTCAGACGAAGGGCGCAGCGAGCGTCCTGATCCTTCCGCCCG
GACGCTCAGGACAGCGGCCCGCTGCTCATAAGACTCGGCCTTAGAACCCCAGTATCAGCAGAAGGACATT
TTAGGACGGGACTTGGGTGACTCTAGGGCACTGGTTTTCTTTCCAGAGAGCGGAACAGGCGAGGAAAAGT
AGTCCCTTCTCGGCGATTCTGCGGAGGGATCTCCGTGGGGCGGTGAACGCCGATGATTATATAAGGACGC
GCCGGGTGTGGCACAGCTAGTTCCGTCGCAGCCGGGATTTGGGTCGCGGTTCTTGTTTGTGGATCGCTGT
GATCGTCACTTGGTGAGTAGCGGGCTGCTGGGCTGGCCGGGGCTTTCGTGGCCGCCGGGCCGCTCGGTGG
GACGGAAGCGTGTGGAGAGACCGCCAAGGGCTGTAGTCTGGGTCCGCGAGCAAGGTTGCCCTGAACTGGG
GGTTGGGGGGAGCGCAGCAAAATGGCGGCTGTTCCCGAGTCTTGAATGGAAGACGCTTGTGAGGCGGGCT
GTGAGGTCGTTGAAACAAGGTGGGGGGCATGGTGGGCGGCAAGAACCCAAGGTCTTGAGGCCTTCGCTAA
TGCGGGAAAGCTCTTATTCGGGTGAGATGGGCTGGGGCACCATCTGGGGACCCTGACGTGAAGTTTGTCA
CTGACTGGAGAACTCGGTTTGTCGTCTGTTGCGGGGGCGGCAGTTATGGCGGTGCCGTTGGGCAGTGCAC
CCGTACCTTTGGGAGCGCGCGCCCTCGTCGTGTCGTGACGTCACCCGTTCTGTTGGCTTATAATGCAGGG
TGGGGCCACCTGCCGGTAGGTGTGCGGTAGGCTTTTCTCCGTCGCAGGACGCAGGGTTCGGGCCTAGGGT
AGGCTCTCCTGAATCGACAGGCGCCGGACCTCTGGTGAGGGGAGGGATAAGTGAGGCGTCAGTTTCTTTG
GTCGGTTTTATGTACCTATCTTCTTAAGTAGCTGAAGCTCCGGTTTTGAACTATGCGCTCGGGGTTGGCG
AGTGTGTTTTGTGAAGTTTTTTAGGCACCTTTTGAAATGTAATCATTTGGGTCAATATGTAATTTTCAGT
GTTAGACTAGTAAATTGTCCGCTAAATTCTGGCCGTTTTTGGCTTTTTTGTTAGACGGCCAACTTTTGTA
TACAAAGTGGGCCACCATGGGAATCCCGCTGCTGAACGCTAAACAGATTCTGGGACAGCTGGACGGCGGG
AGCGTGGCAGTCCTGCCTGTGGTCGACTCCACCAATCAGTACCTGCTGGATCGAATCGGCGAGCTGAAGA
GTGGGGATGCTTGCATTGCAGAATATCAGCAGGCAGGGAGAGGAAGCAGAGGGAGGAAATGGTTCTCTCC
TTTTGGAGCTAACCTGTACCTGAGTATGTTTTGGCGCCTGAAGCGGGGACCAGCAGCAATCGGCCTGGGC
CCGGTCATCGGAATTGTCATGGCAGAAGCGCTGCGAAAGCTGGGAGCAGACAAGGTGCGAGTCAAATGGC
CCAATGACCTGTATCTGCAGGATAGAAAGCTGGCAGGCATCCTGGTGGAGCTGGCCGGAATAACAGGCGA
TGCTGCACAGATCGTCATTGGCGCCGGGATTAACGTGGCTATGAGGCGCGTGGAGGAAAGCGTGGTCAAT
CAGGGCTGGATCACACTGCAGGAAGCAGGGATTAACCTGGACAGGAATACTCTGGCCGCTATGCTGATCC
GAGAGCTGCGGGCAGCCCTGGAACTGTTCGAGCAGGAAGGCCTGGCTCCATATCTGTCACGGTGGGAGAA
GCTGGATAACTTCATCAATAGACCCGTGAAGCTGATCATTGGGGACAAAGAGATTTTCGGGATTAGCCGG
GGGATTGATAAACAGGGAGCCCTGCTGCTGGAACAGGACGGAGTTATCAAACCCTGGATGGGCGGAGAAA
TCAGTCTGCGGTCTGCCGAAAAGGCTAGCGGCAAGCCCATCCCCAACCCCCTGCTGGGCCTGGACAGCAC
CACAAGTTTGTACAAAAAAGCAGGCTCCACC
[1440 nt withheld, positions 6262-7701]
TGAATCCACCCAGCTTTCTTGTACAAAGTGGTGATATCCAGCACAGTGGCGGCCGCTCGACAATCAACCT
CTGGATTACAAAATTTGTGAAAGATTGACTGGTATTCTTAACTATGTTGCTCCTTTTACGCTATGTGGAT
ACGCTGCTTTAATGCCTTTGTATCATGCTATTGCTTCCCGTATGGCTTTCATTTTCTCCTCCTTGTATAA
ATCCTGGTTGCTGTCTCTTTATGAGGAGTTGTGGCCCGTTGTCAGGCAACGTGGCGTGGTGTGCACTGTG
TTTGCTGACGCAACCCCCACTGGTTGGGGCATTGCCACCACCTGTCAGCTCCTTTCCGGGACTTTCGCTT
TCCCCCTCCCTATTGCCACGGCGGAACTCATCGCCGCCTGCCTTGCCCGCTGCTGGACAGGGGCTCGGCT
GTTGGGCACTGACAATTCCGTGGTGTTGTCGGGGAAGCTGACGTCCTTTCCATGGCTGCTCGCCTGTGTT
GCCACCTGGATTCTGCGCGGGACGTCCTTCTGCTACGTCCCTTCGGCCCTCAATCCAGCGGACCTTCCTT
CCCGCGGCCTGCTGCCGGCTCTGCGGCCTCTTCCGCGTCTTCGCCTTCGCCCTCAGACGAGTCGGATCTC
CCTTTGGGCCGCCTCCCCGCCTGGAATTCTACCGGGTAGGGGAGGCGCTTTTCCCAAGGCAGTCTGGAGC
ATGCGCTTTAGCAGCCCCGCTGGGCACTTGGCGCTACACAAGTGGCCTCTGGCCTCGCACACATTCCACA
TCCACCGGTAGGCGCCAACCGGCTCCGTTCTTTGGTGGCCCCTTCGCGCCACCTTCTACTCCTCCCCTAG
TCAGGAAGTTCCCCCCCGCCCCGCAGCTCGCGTCGTGCAGGACGTGACAAATGGAAGTAGCACGTCTCAC
TAGTCTCGTGCAGATGGACAGCACCGCTGAGCAATGGAAGCGGGTAGGCCTTTGGGGCAGCGGCCAATAG
CAGCTTTGCTCCTTCGCTTTCTGGGCTCAGAGGCTGGGAAGGGGTGGGTCCGGGGGCGGGCTCAGGGGCG
GGCTCAGGGGCGGGGCGGGCGCCCGAAGGTCCTCCGGAGGCCCGGCATTCTGCACGCTTCAAAAGCGCAC
GTCTGCCGCGCTGTTCTCCTCTTCCTCATCTCCGGGCCTTTCGACCTGCAGCCCAAGCTTACCATGACCG
AGTACAAGCCCACGGTGCGCCTCGCCACCCGCGACGACGTCCCCAGGGCCGTACGCACCCTCGCCGCCGC
GTTCGCCGACTACCCCGCCACGCGCCACACCGTCGATCCGGACCGCCACATCGAGCGGGTCACCGAGCTG
CAAGAACTCTTCCTCACGCGCGTCGGGCTCGACATCGGCAAGGTGTGGGTCGCGGACGACGGCGCCGCGG
TGGCGGTCTGGACCACGCCGGAGAGCGTCGAAGCGGGGGCGGTGTTCGCCGAGATCGGCCCGCGCATGGC
CGAGTTGAGCGGTTCCCGGCTGGCCGCGCAGCAACAGATGGAAGGCCTCCTGGCGCCGCACCGGCCCAAG
GAGCCCGCGTGGTTCCTGGCCACCGTCGGCGTCTCGCCCGACCACCAGGGCAAGGGTCTGGGCAGCGCCG
TCGTGCTCCCCGGAGTGGAGGCGGCCGAGCGCGCCGGGGTGCCCGCCTTCCTGGAGACCTCCGCGCCCCG
CAACCTCCCCTTCTACGAGCGGCTCGGCTTCACCGTCACCGCCGACGTCGAGGTGCCCGAAGGACCGCGC
ACCTGGTGCATGACCCGCAAGCCCGGTGCCTGACGCCCGCCCCACGACCCGCAGCGCCCGACCGAAAGGA
GCGCACGACCCCATGCATCTCGAGGGCCCGGTACCTTTAAGACCAATGACTTACAAGGCAGCTGTAGATC
TTAGCCACTTTTTAAAAGAAAAGGGGGGACTGGAAGGGCTAGCTCACTCCCAACGAAGACAAGATCTGCT
TTTTGCTTGTACTGGGTCTCTCTGGTTAGACCAGATCTGAGCCTGGGAGCTCTCTGGCTAACTAGGGAAC
CCACTGCTTAAGCCTCAATAAAGCTTGCCTTGAGTGCTTCAAGTAGTGTGTGCCCGTCTGTTGTGTGACT
CTGGTAACTAGAGATCCCTCAGACCCTTTTAGTCAGTGTGGAAAATCTCTAGCAGTAGTAGTTCATGTCA
TCTTATTATTCAGTATTTATAACTTGCAAAGAAATGAATATCAGAGAGTGAGAGGAACTTGTTTATTGCA
GCTTATAATGGTTACAAATAAAGCAATAGCATCACAAATTTCACAAATAAAGCATTTTTTTCACTGCATT
CTAGTTGTGGTTTGTCCAAACTCATCAATGTATCTTATCATGTCTGGCTCTAGCTATCCCGCCCCTAACT
CCGCCCATCCCGCCCCTAACTCCGCCCAGTTCCGCCCATTCTCCGCCCCATGGCTGACTAATTTTTTTTA
TTTATGCAGAGGCCGAGGCCGCCTCGGCCTCTGAGCTATTCCAGAAGTAGTGAGGAGGCTTTTTTGGAGG
CCTAGGGACGTACCCAATTCGCCCTATAGTGAGTCGTATTACGCGCGCTCACTGGCCGTCGTTTTACAAC
GTCGTGACTGGGAAAACCCTGGCGTTACCCAACTTAATCGCCTTGCAGCACATCCCCCTTTCGCCAGCTG
GCGTAATAGCGAAGAGGCCCGCACCGATCGCCCTTCCCAACAGTTGCGCAGCCTGAATGGCGAATGGG
[124 nt withheld, positions 10430-10553]
C
[91 nt withheld, positions 10555-10645]
A
[49 nt withheld, positions 10647-10695]
CCTTTGACGTTGGAGTCCACGTTCTTT
[37 nt withheld, positions 10723-10759]
ACCCTATCTCGGTCTATTCTTTTGATTTATAAGGGATTTTGCCGATTTCGGCCTATTGGTTAAAAAATGA
GCTGATTTAACAAAAATTTAACGCGAATTTTAACAAAATATTAACGCTTACAATTTAGGTGGCACTTTTC
GGGGAAATGTG
Features (pLannotate 1.2.2; 32 found; start..end, strand, type, name):
      1..105     +  promoter       AmpR promoter: bla
    106..966     +  CDS            AmpR: β-lactamase; bla; confers resistance to ampicillin, carbenicillin, and related antibiotics
   1137..1725    +  rep_origin     ori: high-copy-number ColE1/pMB1/pBR322/pUC origin of replication
   1908..2000    +  CDS            lacI (fragment): lac repressor; lacI; The lac repressor binds to the lac operator to inhibit transcription in E. coli. This inhibition can be relieved by adding lactose or isopropyl-β-D-thiogalactopyranoside (IPTG).
   2013..2034    +  protein_bind   CAP binding site: CAP binding activates transcription in the presence of cAMP. E. coli catabolite activator protein
   2049..2079    +  promoter       lac promoter: promoter for the E. coli lac operon
   2083..2105    +  protein_bind   lac operator (fragment): The lac repressor binds to the lac operator to inhibit transcription in E. coli. This inhibition can be relieved by adding lactose or isopropyl-β-D-thiogalactopyranoside (IPTG). lac repressor encoded by lacI
   2148..2166    +  promoter       T3 promoter: promoter for bacteriophage T3 RNA polymerase
   2194..2420    +  promoter       RSV promoter: Rous sarcoma virus enhancer/promoter
   2421..2601    +  LTR            5' LTR (truncated): truncated 5' long terminal repeat (LTR) from HIV-1
   2648..2773    +  misc_feature   HIV-1 Ψ: packaging signal of human immunodeficiency virus type 1
   2757..3120    +  CDS            HIV-1 gag (fragment): gag protein from human immunodeficiency virus 1; gag
   3266..3499    +  misc_feature   RRE: The Rev response element (RRE) of HIV-1 allows for Rev-dependent mRNA export from the nucleus to the cytoplasm.
   3876..3976    +  CDS            Rev (fragment): human immunodeficiency virus 1 (HIV-1) Rev protein; rev; enhances nuclear export of unspliced and incompletely spliced viral mRNAs
   3995..4111    +  misc_feature   cPPT/CTS: central polypurine tract and central termination sequence of HIV-1
   4145..4165    +  protein_bind   attB4: mutant version of attB; core recombination site for the Gateway® BP reaction BP Clonase™
   4165..5376    +  promoter       UbC promoter: human ubiquitin C promoter
   5380..5398    -  protein_bind   attB5 (fragment): mutant version of attB; core recombination site for the Gateway® BP reaction BP Clonase™
   5413..6183    +  CDS            miniTurbo: N-terminally truncated mutant of the E. coli biotin ligase BioID engineered for improved catalytic efficiency (Branon et al., 2018)
   6232..6256    +  protein_bind   attB1: mutant version of attB; recombination site for the Gateway® BP reaction BP Clonase™
   6262..7701    +  CDS            AKT1 (sequence withheld): AKT1_HUMAN - Also known as PKB, RAC. Experimental evidence at protein level: Swiss-Prot protein existence level 1. AKT1 is one of 3 closely related serine/threonine-protein kinases (AKT1, AKT2 and AKT3) called the AKT kinase, and which regulate many processes including metabolism, proliferation, cell survival, growth and angiogenesis (PubMed:15526160, PubMed:11882383, PubMed:21620960, PubMed:21432781). This is mediated through serine and/or threonine phosphorylation of a range of downstream substrates (PubMed:15526160, PubMed:11882383, PubMed:21620960, PubMed:21432781). Over 100 substrate cand
   7709..7733    -  protein_bind   attB2: mutant version of attB; recombination site for the Gateway® BP reaction BP Clonase™
   7763..8351    +  misc_feature   WPRE: woodchuck hepatitis virus posttranscriptional regulatory element
   8365..8864    +  promoter       PGK promoter: mouse phosphoglycerate kinase 1 promoter
   8885..9484    +  CDS            PuroR: puromycin N-acetyltransferase; pac from Streptomyces alboniger; confers resistance to puromycin
   9552..9689    +  CDS            nef (fragment): NEF_HV1LA - Experimental evidence at protein level: Swiss-Prot protein existence level 1. Extracellular Nef protein targets CD4(+) T-lymphocytes for apoptosis by interacting with CXCR4 surface receptors. From Human immunodeficiency virus type 1 group M subtype B (isolate Lai) (HIV-1).
   9675..9855    +  LTR            5' LTR (truncated): truncated 5' long terminal repeat (LTR) from HIV-1
   9927..10048   +  polyA_signal   SV40 poly(A) signal: SV40 polyadenylation signal
  10088..10223   +  rep_origin     SV40 ori: SV40 origin of replication
  10244..10262   -  promoter       T7 promoter: promoter for bacteriophage T7 RNA polymerase
  10270..10425   +  CDS            lacZα (fragment): LacZα fragment of β-galactosidase; lacZ fragment
  10430..10858   +  rep_origin     f1 ori (sequence partly withheld): f1 bacteriophage origin of replication; arrow indicates direction of (+) strand synthesis
