[The description below was written by a language model from this plasmid's Addgene catalogue record and pLannotate feature annotations shown in this document.]
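Description:
p663-UBC-miniTurbo-V5-AKT1_IDG-K is a lentiviral mammalian expression clone built on the pDest663 Gateway destination backbone by multisite Gateway recombination. In bacteria it is maintained through a ColE1/pUC-type origin and ampicillin resistance (AmpR). The catalogue lists it as low copy, although the annotated origin is of the high-copy type. An f1 origin and an SV40 origin are also present. The viral portion has a third-generation layout. An RSV promoter drives a truncated HIV-1 5' LTR, followed by the Ψ packaging signal with a gag fragment, the RRE for Rev-dependent RNA export, and the cPPT/CTS. A second truncated LTR and an SV40 polyadenylation signal close the transfer cassette. Packaging functions are not encoded on the plasmid and would have to be supplied separately.

The payload sits between residual attB sites (attB4, attB5, attB1, attB2) that mark the junctions of the assembled fragments. These fragments are the human ubiquitin C promoter, the miniTurbo biotin ligase, and the human AKT1 coding sequence. AKT1 is thus expressed as a fusion carrying an N-terminal miniTurbo-V5 tag. The V5 epitope is stated in the catalogue but is not separately annotated in the feature table. A WPRE downstream of the fusion enhances transcript expression, and a mouse PGK promoter driving puromycin N-acetyltransferase allows selection of transduced cells.

miniTurbo is an engineered, truncated E. coli biotin ligase that biotinylates nearby proteins, so the construct is intended for proximity-dependent biotinylation proteomics to map protein-proximity networks around the AKT1 kinase. It was produced within the kinase resource effort of the Illuminating the Druggable Genome program. The depositor reports validation by restriction digestion and partial sequencing.
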