Addgene plasmid #189890: p663-UBC-miniTurbo-V5-AKT1_IDG-K
Purpose: Gateway destination clone of AKT1 (human) tagged with N-terminal miniTurbo-V5 for generating protein-proximity networks using proximity-dependent biotinylation proteomics
Depositing lab: Ben Major. Depositing organization: Washington University in Saint Louis.
Backbone
  Vector backbone: pDest663
  Backbone manufacturer: PEL
  Backbone size w/o insert (bp): 9019
  Vector type: Mammalian Expression, Lentiviral ; Gateway Destination
  Selectable markers: Puromycin
Growth in bacteria
  Bacterial resistance: Ampicillin, 100 μg/mL
  Growth temperature: 30°C
  Growth strain: NEB Stable
  Copy number: Low Copy
Gene/Insert
  Gene/Insert name: AKT1 (alt names: miniTurbo-V5-AKT1; miniTurbo-V5)
  Species: H. sapiens (human)
  Entrez Gene: AKT1 (a.k.a. AKT, PKB, PKB-ALPHA, PRKBA, RAC, RAC-ALPHA)
  Promoter: Ubiquitin
  Tag / fusion protein: miniTurbo-V5 (N terminal on insert)
  Cloning method: Gateway Cloning
  Sequencing primers: 5′ TGAAGCTCCGGTTTTGAACT; 3′ AATAGACCCGTGAAGCTGATC
Terms and licenses: Academic/Nonprofit Terms; Industry Terms: Not Available to Industry
Depositor comments: These plasmids were generated as part of the Illuminating the Druggable Genome (IDG) program sponsored by the NIH Common Fund. The goal of this program is to identify, gather, and distribute information and resources for proteins that currently are not well-studied yet belong to commonly drug-targeted protein families: protein kinases, non-olfactory G-protein coupled receptors (GPCRs), and ion channels. The IDG program is designed to develop fundamental research tools for understudied proteins, elucidate their function, and disseminate the IDG-related resources and data to the greater scientific community. These lentiviral gateway destination plasmids were generated, as part of the Kinase-Data and Resource Generating Center (DRGC), using the single fragment or multisite gateway cloning technology. They were used for generating proteomics-based protein-interaction and protein-proximity networks that can be accessed through the kinase-DRGC website https://darkkinome.org/. Each plasmid has either an N- or C-terminal fusion protein (Flag/ V5/V5-miniTurbo/V5-TurboID/miniTurbo-V5/TurboID-V5) tagged understudied kinase driven under either a CMV or Ubiquitin (UBC) promoter. All inserts in the pENTR plasmids used to generate the deposited destination plasmids were end-sequenced and insert size validated prior to multi-site gateway cloning. The combined insert size of the single fragment or three fragment destination plasmids were confirmed by restriction digestion (BsrGI, and EcoRV for pDest667; BsrGI, EcoRV, and BstZ17I for pDest663; and BsrGI for pHAGE) and all plasmids were partially sequenced to ensure in-frame ORFs and fusion tags.
How to cite: p663-UBC-miniTurbo-V5-AKT1_IDG-K was a gift from Ben Major (Addgene plasmid # 189890 ; http://n2t.net/addgene:189890 ; RRID:Addgene_189890)
